>Addgene plasmid #188809 | Portal_T3 | addgene full sequence | sequence record 369859 | Addgene NGS Result
CTGTTACCAGTGGCTGCTGCCAGTGGCGATAAGTCGTGTCTTACCGGGTTGGACTCAAGACGATAGTTAC
CGGATAAGGCGCAGCGGTCGGGCTGAACGGGGGGTTCGTGCACACAGCCCAGCTTGGAGCGAACGACCTA
CACCGAACTGAGATACCTACAGCGTGAGCTATGAGAAAGCGCCACGCTTCCCGAAGGGAGAAAGGCGGAC
AGGTATCCGGTAAGCGGCAGGGTCGGAACAGGAGAGCGCACGAGGGAGCTTCCAGGGGGAAACGCCTGGT
ATCTTTATAGTCCTGTCGGGTTTCGCCACCTCTGACTTGAGCGTCGATTTTTGTGATGCTCGTCAGGGGG
GCGGAGCCTATGGAAAAACGCCAGCAACGCGGCCTTTTTACGGTTCCTGGCCTTTTGCTGGCCTTTTGCT
CACATGTTCTTTCCTGCGTTATCCCCTGATTCTGTGGATAACCGTATTACCGCCTTTGAGTGAGCTGATA
CCGCTCGCCGCAGCCGAACGACCGAGCGCAGCGAGTCAGTGAGCGAGGAAGCGGAAGAGCGCCTGATGCG
GTATTTTCTCCTTACGCATCTGTGCGGTATTTCACACCGCATATGGTGCACTCTCAGTACAATCTGCTCT
GATGCCGCATAGTTAAGCCAGTATACACTCCGCTATCGCTACGTGACTGGGTCATGGCTGCGCCCCGACA
CCCGCCAACACCCGCTGACGCGCCCTGACGGGCTTGTCTGCTCCCGGCATCCGCTTACAGACAAGCTGTG
ACCGTCTCCGGGAGCTGCATGTGTCAGAGGTTTTCACCGTCATCACCGAAACGCGCGAGGCAGCAGATCA
ATTCGCGCGCGAAGGCGAAGCGGCATGCATAATGTGCCTGTCAAATGGACGAAGCAGGGATTCTGCAAAC
CCTATGCTACTCCGTCAAGCCGTCAATTGTCTGATTCGTTACCAATTATGACAACTTGACGGCTACATCA
TTCACTTTTTCTTCACAACCGGCACGGAACTCGCTCGGGCTGGCCCCGGTGCATTTTTTAAATACCCGCG
AGAAATAGAGTTGATCGTCAAAACCAACATTGCGACCGACGGTGGCGATAGGCATCCGGGTGGTGCTCAA
AAGCAGCTTCGCCTGGCTGATACGTTGGTCCTCGCGCCAGCTTAAGACGCTAATCCCTAACTGCTGGCGG
AAAAGATGTGACAGACGCGACGGCGACAAGCAAACATGCTGTGCGACGCTGGCGATATCAAAATTGCTGT
CTGCCAGGTGATCGCTGATGTACTGACAAGCCTCGCGTACCCGATTATCCATCGGTGGATGGAGCGACTC
GTTAATCGCTTCCATGCGCCGCAGTAACAATTGCTCAAGCAGATTTATCGCCAGCAGCTCCGAATAGCGC
CCTTCCCCTTGCCCGGCGTTAATGATTTGCCCAAACAGGTCGCTGAAATGCGGCTGGTGCGCTTCATCCG
GGCGAAAGAACCCCGTATTGGCAAATATTGACGGCCAGTTAAGCCATTCATGCCAGTAGGCGCGCGGACG
AAAGTAAACCCACTGGTGATACCATTCGCGAGCCTCCGGATGACGACCGTAGTGATGAATCTCTCCTGGC
GGGAACAGCAAAATATCACCCGGTCGGCAAACAAATTCTCGTCCCTGATTTTTCACCACCCCCTGACCGC
GAATGGTGAGATTGAGAATATAACCTTTCATTCCCAGCGGTCGGTCGATAAAAAAATCGAGATAACCGTT
GGCCTCAATCGGCGTTAAACCCGCCACCAGATGGGCATTAAACGAGTATCCCGGCAGCAGGGGATCATTT
TGCGCTTCAGCCATACTTTTCATACTCCCGCCATTCAGAGAAGAAACCAATTGTCCATATTGCATCAGAC
ATTGCCGTCACTGCGTCTTTTACTGGCTCTTCTCGCTAACCAAACCGGTAACCCCGCTTATTAAAAGCAT
TCTGTAACAAAGCGGGACCAAAGCCATGACAAAAACGCGTAACAAAAGTGTCTATAATCACGGCAGAAAA
GTCCACATTGATTATTTGCACGGCGTCACACTTTGCTATGCCATAGCATTTTTATCCATAAGATTAGCGG
ATCCTACCTGACGCTTTTTATCGCAACTCTCTACTGTTTCTCCATACCCGTTTTTTGGGCTAACAGGAGG
AATTAACCATGGCTGATTCAAAACGTACAGGATTGGGCGAAGACGGTGCTAAAGCTACCTATGACCGCCT
AACAAACGACCGTAGAGCCTATGAGACTCGTGCGGAGAACTGTGCGCAATACACCATTCCGTCCTTGTTC
CCGAAGGAGTCCGATAACGAATCTACCGACTACACGACTCCGTGGCAGGCTGTAGGTGCGCGGGGTCTCA
ACAATCTAGCCTCTAAGTTAATGCTTGCGTTATTCCCGATGCAGTCGTGGATGAAGCTGACCATTAGCGA
ATATGAGGCGAAGCAGCTTGTTGGAGACCCTGATGGACTCGCTAAGGTGGACGAAGGTCTGTCAATGGTT
GAGCGCATAATCATGAACTATATCGAATCCAACAGTTACCGCGTAACACTCTTTGAGTGCCTCAAGCAGT
TGATCGTGGCTGGTAACGCCCTGCTTTACTTACCGGAACCAGAAGGTAGCTACAATCCGATGAAGCTGTA
CCGATTGTCTTCTTATGTTGTCCAAAGAGACGCATACGGCAATGTGTTACAGATTGTCACTCGTGACCAG
ATAGCCTTTGGTGCTCTCCCGGAAGACGTTAGGTCTGCGGTAGAGAAATCTGGTGGTGAGAAGAAGATGG
ACGAAATGGTCGATGTGTACACCCATGTGTATCTCGATGAAGAGTCCGGCGATTACCTCAAGTACGAGGA
AGTAGAGGACGTTGAGATTGATGGTTCCGATGCCACCTATCCGACTGACGCGATGCCCTACATTCCGGTT
CGCATGGTTCGCATTGATGGCGAGTCTTACGGTCGCTCCTACTGTGAAGAATACTTAGGTGACTTAAGGT
CGCTTGAGAATCTCCAAGAGGCTATCGTTAAGATGAGTATGATTAGCGCGAAGGTCATTGGTCTGGTGAA
CCCGGCTGGCATTACGCAGCCCCGTAGATTAACCAAAGCTCAGACTGGTGACTTCGTTCCAGGCCGTCGA
GAAGATATTGACTTCCTGCAACTGGAGAAGCAAGCTGACTTTACCGTAGCGAAAGCTGTGAGTGACCAGA
TAGAAGCACGCTTATCGTATGCCTTTATGTTGAACTCTGCGGTACAGCGCACAGGCGAACGTGTGACCGC
CGAAGAGATTCGATACGTTGCGTCAGAACTGGAAGATACGCTTGGTGGCGTCTACTCGATTCTGTCTCAA
GAATTGCAATTGCCTCTGGTACGTGTGCTCTTGAAGCAACTCCAAGCAACCTCGCAGATTCCTGAGCTAC
CGAAAGAAGCCGTTGAGCCTACTATCAGTACAGGTCTGGAAGCAATTGGTCGTGGTCAAGACCTCGATAA
GCTGGAGCGTTGCATCTCAGCGTGGGCGGCTCTTGCCCCTATGCAGGGAGACCCGGACATTAATCTTGCT
GTCATTAAGCTACGCATTGCTAACGCTATAGGTATTGATACTTCTGGTATCCTACTGACGGATGAACAGA
AGCAAGCCCTTATGATGCAGGATGCGGCACAAACAGGCGTCGAGAATGCTGCGGCTGCTGGTGGTGCTGG
TGTTGGTGCTTTGGCTACCTCAAGTCCAGAAGCCATGCAAGGTGCTGCTGCACAGGCTGGCCTCAACGCC
ACCTAATGCCAGGCATCAAATTAAGCAGAAGGCCATCCTGACGGATGGCCTTTTTGCGTTTCTACAAACT
CTTTTGTTTATTTTTCTAAATACATTCAAATATGTATCCGCTCATGAGACAATAACCCTGATAAATGCTT
CAATAATATTGAAAAAGGAAGAGTATGAGTATTCAACATTTCCGTGTCGCCCTTATTCCCTTTTTTGCGG
CATTTTGCCTTCCTGTTTTTGCTCACCCAGAAACGCTGGTGAAAGTAAAAGATGCTGAAGATCAGTTGGG
TGCACGAGTGGGTTACATCGAACTGGATCTCAACAGCGGTAAGATCCTTGAGAGTTTTCGCCCCGAAGAA
CGTTTTCCAATGATGAGCACTTTTAAAGTTCTGCTATGTGGCGCGGTATTATCCCGTGTTGACGCCGGGC
AAGAGCAACTCGGTCGCCGCATACACTATTCTCAGAATGACTTGGTTGAGTACTCACCAGTCACAGAAAA
GCATCTTACGGATGGCATGACAGTAAGAGAATTATGCAGTGCTGCCATAACCATGAGTGATAACACTGCG
GCCAACTTACTTCTGACAACGATCGGAGGACCGAAGGAGCTAACCGCTTTTTTGCACAACATGGGGGATC
ATGTAACTCGCCTTGATCGTTGGGAACCGGAGCTGAATGAAGCCATACCAAACGACGAGCGTGACACCAC
GATGCCTGTAGCAATGGCAACAACGTTGCGCAAACTATTAACTGGCGAACTACTTACTCTAGCTTCCCGG
CAACAATTAATAGACTGGATGGAGGCGGATAAAGTTGCAGGACCACTTCTGCGCTCGGCCCTTCCGGCTG
GCTGGTTTATTGCTGATAAATCTGGAGCCGGTGAGCGTGGGTCTCGCGGTATCATTGCAGCACTGGGGCC
AGATGGTAAGCCCTCCCGTATCGTAGTTATCTACACGACGGGGAGTCAGGCAACTATGGATGAACGAAAT
AGACAGATCGCTGAGATAGGTGCCTCACTGATTAAGCATTGGTAACTGTCAGACCAAGTTTACTCATATA
TACTTTAGATTGATTTAAAACTTCATTTTTAATTTAAAAGGATCTAGGTGAAGATCCTTTTTGATAATCT
CATGACCAAAATCCCTTAACGTGAGTTTTCGTTCCACTGAGCGTCAGACCCCGTAGAAAAGATCAAAGGA
TCTTCTTGAGATCCTTTTTTTCTGCGCGTAATCTGCTGCTTGCAAACAAAAAAACCACCGCTACCAGCGG
TGGTTTGTTTGCCGGATCAAGAGCTACCAACTCTTTTTCCGAAGGTAACTGGCTTCAGCAGAGCGCAGAT
ACCAAATACTGTCCTTCTAGTGTAGCCGTAGTTAGGCCACCACTTCAAGAACTCTGTAGCACCGCCTACA
TACCTCGCTCTGCTAATC
Features (pLannotate 1.2.2; 9 found; start..end, strand, type, name):
    552..692     -  misc_feature   bom: basis of mobility region from pBR322
    794..834     -  CDS            rop (fragment): Rop protein, which maintains plasmids at low copy number; rop
    956..1834    -  CDS            araC: L-arabinose regulatory protein; araC
   1861..2145    +  promoter       araBAD promoter: araBAD; promoter of the L-arabinose operon of E. coli; the araC regulatory gene is transcribed in the opposite direction (Guzman et al., 1995)
   2179..3774    +  CDS            PORTL_BPT7: Experimental evidence at protein level: Swiss-Prot protein existence level 1. Forms the portal vertex of the capsid. This portal plays critical roles in head assembly, genome packaging, neck/tail attachment, and genome ejection. The portal protein multimerizes as a single ring-shaped homododecamer arranged around a central channel. From Escherichia phage T7 (Bacteriophage T7).
   3807..3834    +  terminator     rrnB T2 terminator: transcription terminator T2 from the E. coli rrnB gene
   3853..3944    +  promoter       AmpR promoter: bla
   3945..4805    +  CDS            AmpR: β-lactamase; bla; confers resistance to ampicillin, carbenicillin, and related antibiotics
   4976..366     +  rep_origin     ori (across the origin): high-copy-number ColE1/pMB1/pBR322/pUC origin of replication
