[The description below was written by a language model from this plasmid's Addgene catalogue record and pLannotate feature annotations shown in this document.]
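Description:
Portal_T3 is a bacterial expression plasmid built on a pBAD backbone (about 5.2 kb in total, with a 1.6 kb insert introduced by Gibson assembly) that carries the portal protein gene of bacteriophage T3. It replicates in E. coli from a ColE1/pMB1-type origin and is recorded as high copy. Only a short fragment of the rop gene remains alongside the pBR322 bom region, consistent with loss of Rop-mediated copy-number restriction. Selection is by ampicillin, through a β-lactamase gene driven by its own bla promoter.

The portal coding sequence sits downstream of the araBAD promoter, with the araC regulator gene transcribed divergently from the same region, and is followed by the rrnB T2 transcription terminator. This is the standard arabinose-inducible arrangement. AraC keeps the promoter repressed in the absence of L-arabinose and activates it when the sugar is present, giving tight, titratable control that suits proteins that may be toxic or trigger a cellular response. The automated annotation labels the open reading frame as the phage T7 portal protein. This reflects the close homology between T3 and T7 rather than a discrepancy, since the catalogue entry specifies the T3 protein. Portal proteins assemble into a dodecameric ring at one capsid vertex and function in head assembly, genome packaging, tail attachment and DNA ejection. No epitope or purification tags are annotated.

The associated publication concerns prokaryotic innate immunity based on pattern recognition of conserved viral proteins. This suggests the plasmid is used to express the phage portal alone in bacteria, to test whether it is sensed by defence systems, although the record itself states only the identity of the insert.
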