Addgene plasmid #188809: Portal_T3
Purpose: Portal protein from phage T3
Depositing lab: Feng Zhang. Depositing organization: Broad Institute. Publication: Prokaryotic innate immunity through pattern recognition of conserved viral proteins. Gao LA, Wilkinson ME, Strecker J, Makarova KS, Macrae RK, Koonin EV, Zhang F. Science. 2022 Aug 12;377(6607):eabm4096. doi: 10.1126/science.abm4096. Epub 2022 Aug 12. PubMed 35951700.
Backbone
  Vector backbone: pBAD
  Backbone size w/o insert (bp): 3590
  Total vector size (bp): 5198
  Vector type: Bacterial Expression
Growth in bacteria
  Bacterial resistance: Ampicillin, 100 μg/mL
  Growth temperature: 37°C
  Growth strain: DH5alpha
  Copy number: High Copy
Gene/Insert
  Gene/Insert name: Portal
  Insert size (bp): 1608
  GenBank ID: YP_009792958.1
  Cloning method: Gibson Cloning
  Sequencing primers: 5′ N/A
Terms and licenses: Academic/Nonprofit Terms; Industry Terms: Not Available to Industry
How to cite: Portal_T3 was a gift from Feng Zhang (Addgene plasmid # 188809 ; http://n2t.net/addgene:188809 ; RRID:Addgene_188809)
